>Addgene plasmid #192663 | Lenti-EF1alpha-dCas9-KRAB_Hygro | addgene full sequence | sequence record 379915 | Addgene NGS Result
CACTGCTCTTTTTTCTCTCTGCACCACTCTTCTCTTTGCCTTGGTGGGTGCTACTCCTAATGGTTCAATT
TTTACTACTTTATATTTATATAATTCACTTCTCCAATTGTCCCTCATATCTCCTCCTCCAGGTCTGAAGA
TCAGCGGCCGCTTGCTGTGCGGTGGTCTTACTTTTGTTTTGCTCTTCCTCTATCTTGTCTAAAGCTTCCT
TGGTGTCTTTTATCTCTATCCTTTGATGCACACAATAGAGGGTTGCTACTGTATTATATAATGATCTAAG
TTCTTCTGATCCTGTCTGAAGGGATGGTTGTAGCTGTCCCAGTATTTGTCTACAGCCTTCTGATGTTTCT
AACAGGCCAGGATTAACTGCGAATCGTTCTAGCTCCCTGCTTGCCCATACTATATGTTTTAATTTATATT
TTTTCTTTCCCCCTGGCCTTAACCGAATTTTTTCCCATCGCGATCTAATTCTCCCCCGCTTAATACTGAC
GCTCTCGCACCCATCTCTCTCCTTCTAGCCTCCGCTAGTCAAAATTTTTGGCGTACTCACCAGTCGCCGC
CCCTCGCCTCTTGCCGTGCGCGCTTCAGCAAGCCGAGTCCTGCGTCGAGAGAGCTCCTCTGGTTTCCCTT
TCGCTTTCAAGTCCCTGTTCGGGCGCCACTGCTAGAGATTTTCCACACTGACTAAAAGGGTCTGAGGGAT
CTCTAGTTACCAGAGTCACACAACAGACGGGCACACACTACTTGAAGCACTCAAGGCAAGCTTTATTGAG
GCTTAAGCAGTGGGTTCCCTAGTTAGCCAGAGAGCTCCCAGGCTCAGATCTGGTCTAACCAGAGAGACCC
AGTACAGGCAAAACGCGCTGCTTATATAGACCTCCCACCGTACACGCCTACCGCCCATTTGCGTCAATGG
GGCGGAGTTGTTACGACATTTTGGAAAGTCCCGTTGATTTTGGTGCCAAAACAAACTCCCATTGACGTCA
ATGGGGTGGAGACTTGGAAATCCCCGTGAGTCAAACCGCTATCCACGCCCATTGATGTACTGCCAAAACC
GCATCACCATGGTAATAGCGATGACTAATACGTAGATGTACTGCCAAGTAGGAAAGTCCCATAAGGTCAT
GTACTGGGCATAATGCCAGGCGGGCCATTTACCGTCATTGACGTCAATAGGGGGCGTACTTGGCATATGA
TACACTTGATGTACTGCCAAGTGGGCAGTTTACCGTAAATACTCCACCCATTGACGTCAATGGAAAGTCC
CTATTGGCGTTACTATGGGAACATACGTCATTATTGACGTCAATGGGCGGGGGTCGTTGGGCGGTCAGCC
AGGCGGGCCATTTACCGTAAGTTATGTAACGCGGAACTCCATATATGGGCTATGAACTAATGACCCCGTA
ATTGATTACTATTAATAACTAGTCAATAATCAATGTCAACGCGTATATCTGGCCCGTACATCGCGAAGCA
GCGCAAAACGCCTAACCCTAAGCAGATTCTTCATGCAATTGTCGGTCAAGCCTTGCCTTGTTGTAGCTTA
AATTTTGCTCGCGCACTACTCAGCGACCTCCAACACACAAGCAGGGAGCAGATACTGGCTTAACTATGCG
GCATCAGAGCAGATTGTACTGAGAGTGCACCATAGGGGATCGGGAGATCTCCCGATCCGTCGACGTCAGG
TGGCACTTTTCGGGGAAATGTGCGCGGAACCCCTATTTGTTTATTTTTCTAAATACATTCAAATATGTAT
CCGCTCATGAGACAATAACCCTGATAAATGCTTCAATAATATTGAAAAAGGAAGAGTATGAGTATTCAAC
ATTTCCGTGTCGCCCTTATTCCCTTTTTTGCGGCATTTTGCCTTCCTGTTTTTGCTCACCCAGAAACGCT
GGTGAAAGTAAAAGATGCTGAAGATCAGTTGGGTGCACGAGTGGGTTACATCGAACTGGATCTCAACAGC
GGTAAGATCCTTGAGAGTTTTCGCCCCGAAGAACGTTTTCCAATGATGAGCACTTTTAAAGTTCTGCTAT
GTGGCGCGGTATTATCCCGTATTGACGCCGGGCAAGAGCAACTCGGTCGCCGCATACACTATTCTCAGAA
TGACTTGGTTGAGTACTCACCAGTCACAGAAAAGCATCTTACGGATGGCATGACAGTAAGAGAATTATGC
AGTGCTGCCATAACCATGAGTGATAACACTGCGGCCAACTTACTTCTGACAACGATCGGAGGACCGAAGG
AGCTAACCGCTTTTTTGCACAACATGGGGGATCATGTAACTCGCCTTGATCGTTGGGAACCGGAGCTGAA
TGAAGCCATACCAAACGACGAGCGTGACACCACGATGCCTGTAGCAATGGCAACAACGTTGCGCAAACTA
TTAACTGGCGAACTACTTACTCTAGCTTCCCGGCAACAATTAATAGACTGGATGGAGGCGGATAAAGTTG
CAGGACCACTTCTGCGCTCGGCCCTTCCGGCTGGCTGGTTTATTGCTGATAAATCTGGAGCCGGTGAGCG
TGGGTCTCGCGGTATCATTGCAGCACTGGGGCCAGATGGTAAGCCCTCCCGTATCGTAGTTATCTACACG
ACGGGGAGTCAGGCAACTATGGATGAACGAAATAGACAGATCGCTGAGATAGGTGCCTCACTGATTAAGC
ATTGGTAACTGTCAGACCAAGTTTACTCATATATACTTTAGATTGATTTAAAACTTCATTTTTAATTTAA
AAGGATCTAGGTGAAGATCCTTTTTGATAATCTCATGACCAAAATCCCTTAACGTGAGTTTTCGTTCCAC
TGAGCGTCAGACCCCGTAGAAAAGATCAAAGGATCTTCTTGAGATCCTTTTTTTCTGCGCGTAATCTGCT
GCTTGCAAACAAAAAAACCACCGCTACCAGCGGTGGTTTGTTTGCCGGATCAAGAGCTACCAACTCTTTT
TCCGAAGGTAACTGGCTTCAGCAGAGCGCAGATACCAAATACTGTTCTTCTAGTGTAGCCGTAGTTAGGC
CACCACTTCAAGAACTCTGTAGCACCGCCTACATACCTCGCTCTGCTAATCCTGTTACCAGTGGCTGCTG
CCAGTGGCGATAAGTCGTGTCTTACCGGGTTGGACTCAAGACGATAGTTACCGGATAAGGCGCAGCGGTC
GGGCTGAACGGGGGGTTCGTGCACACAGCCCAGCTTGGAGCGAACGACCTACACCGAACTGAGATACCTA
CAGCGTGAGCTATGAGAAAGCGCCACGCTTCCCGAAGGGAGAAAGGCGGACAGGTATCCGGTAAGCGGCA
GGGTCGGAACAGGAGAGCGCACGAGGGAGCTTCCAGGGGGAAACGCCTGGTATCTTTATAGTCCTGTCGG
GTTTCGCCACCTCTGACTTGAGCGTCGATTTTTGTGATGCTCGTCAGGGGGGCGGAGCCTATGGAAAAAC
GCCAGCAACGCGGCCTTTTTACGGTTCCTGGCCTTTTGCTGGCCTTTTGCTCACATGTTCTTTCCTGCGT
TATCCCCTGATTCTGTGGATAACCGTATTACCGCCTTTGAGTGAGCTGATACCGCTCGCCGCAGCCGAAC
GACCGAGCGCAGCGAGTCAGTGAGCGAGGAAGCGGAAGAGCGCCCAATACGCAAACCGCCTCTCCCCGCG
CGTTGGCCGATTCATTAATGCAGCTGGCACGACAGGTTTCCCGACTGGAAAGCGGGCAGTGAGCGCAACG
CAATTAATGTGAGTTAGCTCACTCATTAGGCACCCCAGGCTTTACACTTTATGCTTCCGGCTCGTATGTT
GTGTGGAATTGTGAGCGGATAACAATTTCACACAGGAAACAGCTATGACCATGATTACGCCAAGCTCTAG
CTAGAGGTCGACGGTATACAGACATGATAAGATACATTGATGAGTTTGGACAAACCACAACTAGAATGCA
GTGAAAAAAATGCTTTATTTGTGAAATTTGTGATGCTATTGCTTTATTTGTAACCATTATAAGCTGCAAT
AAACAAGTTGGGGTGGGCGAAGAACTCCAGCATGAGATCCCCGCGCTGGAGGATCATCCAGCCGGCGTCC
CGGAAAACGATTCCGAAGCCCAACCTTTCATAGAAGGCGGCGGTGGAATCGAAATCTCGTAGCACGTGTC
AGTCCTGCTCCTCGGCCACGAAGTGCACGCAGTTGCCGGCCGGGTCGCGCAGGGCGAACTCCCGCCCCCA
CGGCTGCTCGCCGATCTCGGTCATGGCCGGCCCGGAGGCGTCCCGGAAGTTCGTGGACACGACCTCCGAC
CACTCGGCGTACAGCTCGTCCAGGCCGCGCACCCACACCCAGGCCAGGGTGTTGTCCGGCACCACCTGGT
CCTGGACCGCGCTGATGAACAGGGTCACGTCGTCCCGGACCACACCGGCGAAGTCGTCCTCCACGAAGTC
CCGGGAGAACCCGAGCCGGTCGGTCCAGAACTCGACCGCTCCGGCGACGTCGCGCGCGGTGAGCACCGGA
ACGGCACTGGTCAACTTGGCCATGGTTTAGTTCCTCACCTTGTCGTATTATACTATGCCGATATACTATG
CCGATGATTAATTGTCAACACGTGCTGATCAGATCCGAAAATGGATATACAAGCTCCCGGGAGCTTTTTG
CAAAAGCCTAGGCCTCCAAAAAAGCCTCCTCACTACTTCTGGAATAGCTCAGAGGCAGAGGCGGCCTCGG
CCTCTGCATAAATAAAAAAAATTAGTCAGCCATGGGGCGGAGAATGGGCGGAACTGGGCGGAGTTAGGGG
CGGGATGGGCGGAGTTAGGGGCGGGACTATGGTTGCTGACTAATTGAGATGCATGCTTTGCATACTTCTG
CCTGCTGGGGAGCCTGGGGACTTTCCACACCTGGTTGCTGACTAATTGAGATGCATGCTTTGCATACTTC
TGCCTGCTGGGGAGCCTGGGGACTTTCCACACCCTAACTGACACACATTCCACAGAATTAATTCGCGTTA
AATTTTTGTTAAATCAGCTCATTTTTTAACCAATAGGCCGAAATCGGCAAAATCCCTTATAAATCAAAAG
AATAGACCGAGATAGGGT
[37 nt withheld, positions 5059-5095]
AAAGAACGTGGACTCCAACGTCAAAGG
[49 nt withheld, positions 5123-5171]
T
[91 nt withheld, positions 5173-5263]
G
[124 nt withheld, positions 5265-5388]
GGGGATACCCCCTAGAGCCCCAGCTGGTTCTTTCCGCCTCAGAAGCCATAGAGCCCACCGCATCCCCAGC
ATGCCTGCTATTGTCTTCCCAATCCTCCCCCTTGCTGTCCTGCCCCACCCCACCCCCCAGAATAGAATGA
CACCTACTCAGACAATGCGATGCAATTTCCTCATTTTATTAGGAAAGGACAGTGGGAGTGGCACCTTCCA
GGGTCAAGGAAGGCACGGGGGAGGGGCAAACAACAGATGGCTGGCAACTAGAAGGCACAGTCGAGGCTGA
TCAGCGGGTTTAAACGGGCCCTGCTAGAGATTTTCCACACTGACTAAAAGGGTCTGAGGGATCTCTAGTT
ACCAGAGTCACACAACAGACGGGCACACACTACTTGAAGCACTCAAGGCAAGCTTTATTGAGGCTTAAGC
AGTGGGTTCCCTAGTTAGCCAGAGAGCTCCCAGGCTCAGATCTGGTCTAACCAGAGAGACCCAGTACAGT
CCGGATGCAGCTCTCGGGCCATGTGATGAAATGCTAGGCGGCTGTCAAACCTCCACTCTAATACTTCTCT
CTCCGGGTCATCCATCCCATGCAGGCTCACAGGGTGTAACAAGCGGGTGTTCTCTCCTTCATTGGCTTCT
TCTACCTTCTCTTGCTCAACTGGTACTAGCTTGTAGCACCATCCAAAGGTCAGTGGATATCTGATCCCTG
GCCCTGGTGTGTAGTTCTGCCAATCAGGGAAGTAGCCTTGTGTGTGGTAGATCCACAGATCAAGGATATC
TTGTCTTCGTTGGGAGTGAATTAGCCCTTCCAGTCCCCCCTTTTCTTTTAAAAAGTGGCTAAGATCTACA
GCTGCCTTGTAAGTCATTGGTCTTAAAGGTACCTGAGGTGTGACTGGAAAACCCACCTCCTCCTCCTCTT
GTGCTTCTAGCCAGGCACAATCAGCATTGGTAGCTGCTGTATTGCTACTTGTGATTGCTCCATGTTTTTC
TAGGTCTCGAGGTCGACGGTATCGATTGCAAAGATGGATAAAGTTTTAAACAGAGAGGAATCTTTGCAGC
TAATGGACCTTCTAGGTCTTGAAAGGAGTGGGAATTGGCTCCGGTGCCCGTCAGTGGGCAGAGCGCACAT
CGCCCACAGTCCCCGAGAAGTTGGGGGGAGGGGTCGGCAATTGAACCGGTGCCTAGAGAAGGTGGCGCGG
GGTAAACTGGGAAAGTGATGTCGTGTACTGGCTCCGCCTTTTTCCCGAGGGTGGGGGAGAACCGTATATA
AGTGCAGTAGTCGCCGTGAACGTTCTTTTTCGCAACGGGTTTGCCGCCAGAACACAGGTAAGTGCCGTGT
GTGGTTCCCGCGGGCCTGGCCTCTTTACGGGTTATGGCCCTTGCGTGCCTTGAATTACTTCCACCTGGCT
GCAGTACGTGATTCTTGATCCCGAGCTTCGGGTTGGAAGTGGGTGGGAGAGTTCGAGGCCTTGCGCTTAA
GGAGCCCCTTCGCCTCGTGCTTGAGTTGAGGCCTGGCCTGGGCGCTGGGGCCGCCGCGTGCGAATCTGGT
GGCACCTTCGCGCCTGTCTCGCTGCTTTCGATAAGTCTCTAGCCATTTAAAATTTTTGATGACCTGCTGC
GACGCTTTTTTTCTGGCAAGATAGTCTTGTAAATGCGGGCCAAGATCTGCACACTGGTATTTCGGTTTTT
GGGGCCGCGGGCGGCGACGGGGCCCGTGCGTCCCAGCGCACATGTTCGGCGAGGCGGGGCCTGCGAGCGC
GGCCACCGAGAATCGGACGGGGGTAGTCTCAAGCTGGCCGGCCTGCTCTGGTGCCTGGCCTCGCGCCGCC
GTGTATCGCCCCGCCCTGGGCGGCAAGGCTGGCCCGGTCGGCACCAGTTGCGTGAGCGGAAAGATGGCCG
CTTCCCGGCCCTGCTGCAGGGAGCTCAAAATGAAGGACGCGGCGCTCGGGAGAGCGGGCGGGTGAGTCAC
CCACACAAAGGAAAAGGGCCTTTCCGTCCTCAGCCGTCGCTTCATGTGACTCCACGGAGTACCGGGCGCC
GTCCAGGCACCTCGATTAGTTCTCGAGCTTTTGGAGTACGTCGTCTTTAGGTTGGGGGGAGGGGTTTTAT
GCGATGGAGTTTCCCCACACTGAGTGGGTGGAGACTGAAGTTAGGCCAGCTTGGCACTTGATGTAATTCT
CCTTGGAATTTGCCCTTTTTGAGTTTGGATCTTGGTTCATTCTCAAGCCTCAGACAGTGGTTCAAAGTTT
TTTTCTTCCATTTCAGGTGTCGTGACGTACGGCCACCGCCACCATGGACAAGAAGTACTCCATTGGGCTC
GCTATCGGCACAAACAGCGTCGGCTGGGCCGTCATTACGGACGAGTACAAGGTGCCGAGCAAAAAATTCA
AAGTTCTGGGCAATACCGATCGCCACAGCATAAAGAAGAACCTCATTGGCGCCCTCCTGTTCGACTCCGG
GGAGACGGCCGAAGCCACGCGGCTCAAAAGAACAGCACGGCGCAGATATACCCGCAGAAAGAATCGGATC
TGCTACCTGCAGGAGATCTTTAGTAATGAGATGGCTAAGGTGGATGACTCTTTCTTCCATAGGCTGGAGG
AGTCCTTTTTGGTGGAGGAGGATAAAAAGCACGAGCGCCACCCAATCTTTGGCAATATCGTGGACGAGGT
GGCGTACCATGAAAAGTACCCAACCATATATCATCTGAGGAAGAAGCTTGTAGACAGTACTGATAAGGCT
GACTTGCGGTTGATCTATCTCGCGCTGGCGCATATGATCAAATTTCGGGGACACTTCCTCATCGAGGGGG
ACCTGAACCCAGACAACAGCGATGTCGACAAACTCTTTATCCAACTGGTTCAGACTTACAATCAGCTTTT
CGAAGAGAACCCGATCAACGCATCCGGAGTTGACGCCAAAGCAATCCTGAGCGCTAGGCTGTCCAAATCC
CGGCGGCTCGAAAACCTCATCGCACAGCTCCCTGGGGAGAAGAAGAACGGCCTGTTTGGTAATCTTATCG
CCCTGTCACTCGGGCTGACCCCCAACTTTAAATCTAACTTCGACCTGGCCGAAGATGCCAAGCTTCAACT
GAGCAAAGACACCTACGATGATGATCTCGACAATCTGCTGGCCCAGATCGGCGACCAGTACGCAGACCTT
TTTTTGGCGGCAAAGAACCTGTCAGACGCCATTCTGCTGAGTGATATTCTGCGAGTGAACACGGAGATCA
CCAAAGCTCCGCTGAGCGCTAGTATGATCAAGCGCTATGATGAGCACCACCAAGACTTGACTTTGCTGAA
GGCCCTTGTCAGACAGCAACTGCCTGAGAAGTACAAGGAAATTTTCTTCGATCAGTCTAAAAATGGCTAC
GCCGGATACATTGACGGCGGAGCAAGCCAGGAGGAATTTTACAAATTTATTAAGCCCATCTTGGAAAAAA
TGGACGGCACCGAGGAGCTGCTGGTAAAGCTTAACAGAGAAGATCTGTTGCGCAAACAGCGCACTTTCGA
CAATGGAAGCATCCCCCACCAGATTCACCTGGGCGAACTGCACGCTATCCTCAGGCGGCAAGAGGATTTC
TACCCCTTTTTGAAAGATAACAGGGAAAAGATTGAGAAAATCCTCACATTTCGGATACCCTACTATGTAG
GCCCCCTCGCCCGGGGAAATTCCAGATTCGCGTGGATGACTCGCAAATCAGAAGAGACCATCACTCCCTG
GAACTTCGAGGAAGTCGTGGATAAGGGGGCCTCTGCCCAGTCCTTCATCGAAAGGATGACTAACTTTGAT
AAAAATCTGCCTAACGAAAAGGTGCTTCCTAAACACTCTCTGCTGTACGAGTACTTCACAGTTTATAACG
AGCTCACCAAGGTCAAATACGTCACAGAAGGGATGAGAAAGCCAGCATTCCTGTCTGGAGAGCAGAAGAA
AGCTATCGTGGACCTCCTCTTCAAGACGAACCGGAAAGTTACCGTGAAACAGCTCAAAGAAGACTATTTC
AAAAAGATTGAATGTTTCGACTCTGTTGAAATCAGCGGAGTGGAGGATCGCTTCAACGCATCCCTGGGAA
CGTATCACGATCTCCTGAAAATCATTAAAGACAAGGACTTCCTGGACAATGAGGAGAACGAGGACATTCT
TGAGGACATTGTCCTCACCCTTACGTTGTTTGAAGATAGGGAGATGATTGAAGAACGCTTGAAAACTTAC
GCTCATCTCTTCGACGACAAAGTCATGAAACAGCTCAAGAGGCGCCGATATACAGGATGGGGGCGGCTGT
CAAGAAAACTGATCAATGGGATCCGAGACAAGCAGAGTGGAAAGACAATCCTGGATTTTCTTAAGTCCGA
TGGATTTGCCAACCGGAACTTCATGCAGTTGATCCATGATGACTCTCTCACCTTTAAGGAGGACATCCAG
AAAGCACAAGTTTCTGGCCAGGGGGACAGTCTTCACGAGCACATCGCTAATCTTGCAGGTAGCCCAGCTA
TCAAAAAGGGAATACTGCAGACCGTTAAGGTCGTGGATGAACTCGTCAAAGTAATGGGAAGGCATAAGCC
CGAGAATATCGTTATCGAGATGGCCCGAGAGAACCAAACTACCCAGAAGGGACAGAAGAACAGTAGGGAA
AGGATGAAGAGGATTGAAGAGGGTATAAAAGAACTGGGGTCCCAAATCCTTAAGGAACACCCAGTTGAAA
ACACCCAGCTTCAGAATGAGAAGCTCTACCTGTACTACCTGCAGAACGGCAGGGACATGTACGTGGATCA
GGAACTGGACATCAATCGGCTCTCCGACTACGACGTGGCTGCTATCGTGCCCCAGTCTTTTCTCAAAGAT
GATTCTATTGATAATAAAGTGTTGACAAGATCCGATAAAGCTAGAGGGAAGAGTGATAACGTCCCCTCAG
AAGAAGTTGTCAAGAAAATGAAAAATTATTGGCGGCAGCTGCTGAACGCCAAACTGATCACACAACGGAA
GTTCGATAATCTGACTAAGGCTGAACGAGGTGGCCTGTCTGAGTTGGATAAAGCCGGCTTCATCAAAAGG
CAGCTTGTTGAGACACGCCAGATCACCAAGCACGTGGCCCAAATTCTCGATTCACGCATGAACACCAAGT
ACGATGAAAATGACAAACTGATTCGAGAGGTGAAAGTTATTACTCTGAAGTCTAAGCTGGTCTCAGATTT
CAGAAAGGACTTTCAGTTTTATAAGGTGAGAGAGATCAACAATTACCACCATGCGCATGATGCCTACCTG
AATGCAGTGGTAGGCACTGCACTTATCAAAAAATATCCCAAGCTTGAATCTGAATTTGTTTACGGAGACT
ATAAAGTGTACGATGTTAGGAAAATGATCGCAAAGTCTGAGCAGGAAATAGGCAAGGCCACCGCTAAGTA
CTTCTTTTACAGCAATATTATGAATTTTTTCAAGACCGAGATTACACTGGCCAATGGAGAGATTCGGAAG
CGACCACTTATCGAAACAAACGGAGAAACAGGAGAAATCGTGTGGGACAAGGGTAGGGATTTCGCGACAG
TCCGGAAGGTCCTGTCCATGCCGCAGGTGAACATCGTTAAAAAGACCGAAGTACAGACCGGAGGCTTCTC
CAAGGAAAGTATCCTCCCGAAAAGGAACAGCGACAAGCTGATCGCACGCAAAAAAGATTGGGACCCCAAG
AAATACGGCGGATTCGATTCTCCTACAGTCGCTTACAGTGTACTGGTTGTGGCCAAAGTGGAGAAAGGGA
AGTCTAAAAAACTCAAAAGCGTCAAGGAACTGCTGGGCATCACAATCATGGAGCGATCAAGCTTCGAAAA
AAACCCCATCGACTTTCTCGAGGCGAAAGGATATAAAGAGGTCAAAAAAGACCTCATCATTAAGCTTCCC
AAGTACTCTCTCTTTGAGCTTGAAAACGGCCGGAAACGAATGCTCGCTAGTGCGGGCGAGCTGCAGAAAG
GTAACGAGCTGGCACTGCCCTCTAAATACGTTAATTTCTTGTATCTGGCCAGCCACTATGAAAAGCTCAA
AGGGTCTCCCGAAGATAATGAGCAGAAGCAGCTGTTCGTGGAACAACACAAACACTACCTTGATGAGATC
ATCGAGCAAATAAGCGAATTCTCCAAAAGAGTGATCCTCGCCGACGCTAACCTCGATAAGGTGCTTTCTG
CTTACAATAAGCACAGGGATAAGCCCATCAGGGAGCAGGCAGAAAACATTATCCACTTGTTTACTCTGAC
CAACTTGGGCGCGCCTGCAGCCTTCAAGTACTTCGACACCACCATAGACAGAAAGCGGTACACCTCTACA
AAGGAGGTCCTGGACGCCACACTGATTCATCAGTCAATTACGGGGCTCTATGAAACAAGAATCGACCTCT
CTCAGCTCGGTGGAGACAGCAGGGCTGACCCCAAGAAGAAGAGGAAGGTGAGTGGTGGAGGAAGTGGCGG
GTCAGGGTCGATGGACGCGAAATCACTTACGGCATGGTCGAGAACACTGGTTACGTTCAAGGACGTGTTT
GTGGACTTTACACGTGAGGAGTGGAAATTGCTGGATACTGCGCAACAAATTGTGTATCGAAATGTCATGC
TTGAGAATTACAAGAACCTCGTCAGTCTCGGATACCAGTTGACGAAACCGGATGTGATCCTTAGGCTCGA
AAAGGGGGAAGAACCTTGGCTGGTATCGGGAGGTGGTTCGGGTGGCTCTGGATCAAGCCCAAAGAAGAAA
CGGAAGGTGGAAGCCTCAGAGGGCAGAGGAAGTCTGCTAACATGCGGTGACGTCGAGGAGAATCCTGGCC
CAACCATGAAAAAGCCTGAACTCACCGCTACCTCTGTCGAGAAGTTTCTGATCGAAAAGTTCGACAGCGT
CTCCGACCTGATGCAGCTCTCCGAGGGCGAAGAATCTCGGGCTTTCAGCTTCGATGTGGGAGGGCGTGGA
TATGTCCTGCGGGTGAATAGCTGCGCCGATGGTTTCTACAAAGATCGCTATGTTTATCGGCACTTTGCAT
CCGCCGCTCTCCCTATTCCCGAAGTGCTTGACATTGGGGAGTTCAGCGAGAGCCTGACCTATTGCATCTC
CCGCCGTGCACAGGGTGTCACCTTGCAAGACCTGCCTGAAACCGAACTGCCCGCTGTTCTCCAGCCCGTC
GCCGAGGCCATGGATGCCATCGCTGCCGCCGATCTTAGCCAGACCAGCGGGTTCGGCCCATTCGGACCTC
AAGGAATCGGTCAATACACTACATGGCGCGATTTCATCTGCGCTATTGCTGATCCCCATGTGTATCACTG
GCAAACTGTGATGGACGACACCGTCAGTGCCTCCGTCGCCCAGGCTCTCGATGAGCTGATGCTTTGGGCC
GAGGACTGCCCCGAAGTCCGGCACCTCGTGCACGCCGATTTCGGCTCCAACAATGTCCTGACCGACAATG
GCCGCATAACAGCCGTCATTGACTGGAGCGAGGCCATGTTCGGGGATTCCCAATACGAGGTCGCCAACAT
CTTCTTCTGGAGGCCCTGGTTGGCTTGTATGGAGCAGCAGACCCGCTACTTCGAGCGGAGGCATCCCGAG
CTTGCAGGATCTCCTCGGCTCCGGGCTTATATGCTCCGCATTGGTCTTGACCAACTCTATCAGAGCTTGG
TTGACGGCAATTTCGATGATGCAGCTTGGGCTCAGGGTCGCTGCGACGCAATCGTCCGGTCCGGAGCCGG
GACTGTCGGGCGTACACAAATCGCCCGCAGAAGCGCTGCCGTCTGGACCGATGGCTGTGTGGAAGTGCTC
GCCGATAGTGGAAACAGACGCCCCAGCACTCGTCCTAGGGCAAAGGATCTGCAGTAATGAGAATTCGATA
TCAAGCTTATCGGTAATCAACCTCTGGATTACAAAATTTGTGAAAGATTGACTGGTATTCTTAACTATGT
TGCTCCTTTTACGCTATGTGGATACGCTGCTTTAATGCCTTTGTATCATGCTATTGCTTCCCGTATGGCT
TTCATTTTCTCCTCCTTGTATAAATCCTGGTTGCTGTCTCTTTATGAGGAGTTGTGGCCCGTTGTCAGGC
AACGTGGCGTGGTGTGCACTGTGTTTGCTGACGCAACCCCCACTGGTTGGGGCATTGCCACCACCTGTCA
GCTCCTTTCCGGGACTTTCGCTTTCCCCCTCCCTATTGCCACGGCGGAACTCATCGCCGCCTGCCTTGCC
CGCTGCTGGACAGGGGCTCGGCTGTTGGGCACTGACAATTCCGTGGTGTTGTCGGGGAAATCATCGTCCT
TTCCTTGGCTGCTCGCCTGTGTTGCCACCTGGATTCTGCGCGGGACGTCCTTCTGCTACGTCCCTTCGGC
CCTCAATCCAGCGGACCTTCCTTCCCGCGGCCTGCTGCCGGCTCTGCGGCCTCTTCCGCGTCTTCGCCTT
CGCCCTCAGACGAGTCGGATCTCCCTTTGGGCCGCCTCCCCGCATCGCTAGCTAATTAACCAAACTGGAT
CTCTGCTGTCCCTGTAATAAACCCGAAAATTTTGAATTTTTGTAATTTGTTTTTGTAATTCTTTAGTTTG
TATGTCTGTTGCTATTATGTCTACTATTCTTTCCCCTGCACTGTACCCCCCAATCCCCCCTTTTCTTTTA
AAATTGTGGATGAATACTGCCATTTGTCTGCAGAATTGGCGCACGCAGTGCCGATCCGTTCACTAATCGA
ATGGATCTGTCTCTGTCTCTCTCTCCACCTTCTTCTTCTATTCCTTCGGGCCTGTCGGGTCCCCTCGGGG
TTGGGAGGTGGGTCTGAAACGATAATGGTGAATATCCCTGCCTAACTCTATTCACTATAGAAAGTACAGC
AAAAACTATTCTTAAACCTACCAAGCCTCCTACTATCATTATGAATAATTTTATATACCACAGCCAATTT
GTTATGTTAAACCAATTCCACAAACTTGCCCATTTATCTAATTCCAATAATTCTTGTTCATTCTTTTCTT
GCTGGTTTTGCGATTCTTCAATTAAGGAGTGTATTAAGCTTGTGTAATTGTTAATTTCTCTGTCCCACTC
CATCCAGGTCGTGTGATTCCAAATCTGTTCCAGAGATTTATTACTCCAACTAGCATTCCAAGGCACAGCA
GTGGTGCAAATGAGTTTTCCAGAGCAACCCCAAATCCCCAGGAGCTGTTGATCCTTTAGGTATCTTTCCA
CAGCCAGGATTCTTGCCTGGAGCTGCTTGATGCCCCAGACTGTGAGTTGCAACAGATGCTGTTGCGCCTC
AATAGCCCTCAGCAAATTGTTCTGCTGCTGCACTATACCAGACAATAATTGTCTGGCCTGTACCGTCAGC
GTCATTGACGCTGCGCCCATAGTGCTTCCTGCTGCTCCCAAGAACCCAAGGAACAAAGCTCCTATTCC
Features (pLannotate 1.2.2; 35 found; start..end, strand, type, name):
    141..504     -  CDS            HIV-1 gag (fragment): gag protein from human immunodeficiency virus 1; gag
    488..613     -  misc_feature   HIV-1 Ψ: packaging signal of human immunodeficiency virus type 1
    660..840     -  LTR            5' LTR (truncated): truncated 5' long terminal repeat (LTR) from HIV-1
    858..1057    -  promoter       CMV promoter: human cytomegalovirus (CMV) immediate early promoter
   1058..1437    -  enhancer       CMV enhancer: human cytomegalovirus immediate early enhancer
   1592..1644    +  misc_feature   bom (fragment): basis of mobility region from pBR322
   1703..1807    +  promoter       AmpR promoter: bla
   1808..2668    +  CDS            AmpR: β-lactamase; bla; confers resistance to ampicillin, carbenicillin, and related antibiotics
   2839..3427    +  rep_origin     ori: high-copy-number ColE1/pMB1/pBR322/pUC origin of replication
   3610..3702    +  CDS            lacI (fragment): lac repressor; lacI; The lac repressor binds to the lac operator to inhibit transcription in E. coli. This inhibition can be relieved by adding lactose or isopropyl-β-D-thiogalactopyranoside (IPTG).
   3715..3736    +  protein_bind   CAP binding site: CAP binding activates transcription in the presence of cAMP. E. coli catabolite activator protein
   3751..3781    +  promoter       lac promoter: promoter for the E. coli lac operon
   3785..3807    +  protein_bind   lac operator (fragment): The lac repressor binds to the lac operator to inhibit transcription in E. coli. This inhibition can be relieved by adding lactose or isopropyl-β-D-thiogalactopyranoside (IPTG). lac repressor encoded by lacI
   3878..3999    -  polyA_signal   SV40 poly(A) signal: SV40 polyadenylation signal
   3994..4119    -  CDS            ble (fragment): BLE_KLEPN - Experimental evidence at protein level: Swiss-Prot protein existence level 1. Binding protein with a strong affinity to the bleomycin family of antibiotics. Binds to CL990; an antimitotic-antibiotic compound. From Klebsiella pneumoniae.
   4129..4503    -  CDS            BleoR: antibiotic-binding protein; Sh ble from Streptoalloteichus hindustanus; confers resistance to bleomycin, phleomycin, and Zeocin™
   4522..4569    -  promoter       EM7 promoter: synthetic bacterial promoter&nbsp
   4617..4946    -  promoter       SV40 promoter: SV40 enhancer and early promoter
   4960..5388    -  rep_origin     f1 ori (sequence partly withheld): f1 bacteriophage origin of replication; arrow indicates direction of (+) strand synthesis
   5409..5430    -  promoter       SV40 promoter (fragment): SV40 enhancer and early promoter
   5434..5658    -  polyA_signal   bGH poly(A) signal: bovine growth hormone polyadenylation signal
   5690..5870    -  LTR            5' LTR (truncated): truncated 5' long terminal repeat (LTR) from HIV-1
   5877..6377    -  CDS            nef (fragment): NEF_HV1LA - Experimental evidence at protein level: Swiss-Prot protein existence level 1. Extracellular Nef protein targets CD4(+) T-lymphocytes for apoptosis by interacting with CXCR4 surface receptors. From Human immunodeficiency virus type 1 group M subtype B (isolate Lai) (HIV-1).
   6402..6468    +  CDS            small t antigen (fragment): SV40 (simian virus 40) small t antigen
   6494..6705    +  promoter       EF-1α core promoter: core promoter for human elongation factor EF-1α
   6706..6815    +  intron         EF-1α intron A (fragment): intron upstream of the start codon of human EF-1α
   7441..7644    +  intron         EF-1α intron A: truncated intron upstream of the start codon of human EF-1α
   7672..11775   +  CDS            Cas9m4: catalytically dead mutant of the Cas9 endonuclease from the Streptococcus pyogenes Type II CRISPR/Cas system RNA-guided DNA-binding protein that lacks endonuclease activity due to the mutations D10A, D839A, H840A, and N863A (Mali et al., 2013)
  11860..12072   +  CDS            KRBOX4 (fragment): KRBX4_HUMAN - Also known as ZNF673. Experimental evidence at protein level: Swiss-Prot protein existence level 1. From Homo sapiens (Human).
  12184..13205   +  CDS            HygR (fragment): hygromycin B phosphotransferase confers resistance to hygromycin
  13219..13240   +  misc_feature   MCS (fragment): pBluescript multiple cloning site
  13243..13831   +  misc_feature   WPRE: woodchuck hepatitis virus posttranscriptional regulatory element
  13884..14001   -  misc_feature   cPPT/CTS: central polypurine tract and central termination sequence of HIV-1
  14051..14151   -  CDS            Rev (fragment): human immunodeficiency virus 1 (HIV-1) Rev protein; rev; enhances nuclear export of unspliced and incompletely spliced viral mRNAs
  14528..14761   -  misc_feature   RRE: The Rev response element (RRE) of HIV-1 allows for Rev-dependent mRNA export from the nucleus to the cytoplasm.
