[The description below was written by a language model from this plasmid's Addgene catalogue record and pLannotate feature annotations shown in this document.]
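Description:
Lenti-EF1alpha-dCas9-KRAB_Hygro is a third-generation lentiviral transfer plasmid on a pLenti backbone, built for CRISPR interference in mammalian cells. It is propagated in E. coli as a high-copy plasmid through a ColE1/pUC-type origin with ampicillin selection (bla). The backbone also carries an f1 origin and an SV40/EM7-driven BleoR cassette with an SV40 poly(A) signal; this cassette lies outside the LTR-flanked region and so would not be packaged. The viral genome is transcribed from a chimeric CMV enhancer/promoter fused to a truncated HIV-1 5' LTR, which makes production Tat-independent as is typical of third-generation systems. This is followed by the Ψ packaging signal with a gag fragment, the Rev response element for Rev-dependent nuclear export, and the cPPT/CTS. A second truncated LTR and a bGH poly(A) signal close the viral unit.

In the annotated sequence, the expression cassette is on the opposite strand from the LTRs, Ψ, RRE and cPPT, so it appears to be inverted relative to the viral genome; the catalogue entry does not comment on this. The cassette uses the human EF-1α promoter with its intron A to drive a catalytically dead S. pyogenes Cas9 carrying D10A, D839A, H840A and N863A (the Cas9m4 variant), fused at its C-terminus to a KRAB repressor domain. According to the stated purpose, a 2A peptide links this fusion to hygromycin B phosphotransferase, although the 2A itself is not annotated in the feature table. A WPRE follows to enhance transcript expression. No guide RNA cassette is annotated, so the sgRNA must be supplied separately. The vector is suited to making hygromycin-selected cell lines that stably express dCas9-KRAB for targeted transcriptional repression.
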