Addgene plasmid #192663: Lenti-EF1alpha-dCas9-KRAB_Hygro
Purpose: 3rd generation lenti vector encoding dCas9-KRAB with 2A Hygro resistance marker
Depositing lab: Jeffrey Miner. Depositing organization: Washington University in Saint Louis. Publication: Glomerular basement membrane structural integrity dictates trans-tissue deposition of laminin in the kidney. Omachi K, Lin MH, Puapatanakul P, Begin JF, McKee KK, Fujiwara H, Yurchenco PD, Miner JH. Cell Rep. 2026 Mar 24;45(3):117006. doi: 10.1016/j.celrep.2026.117006. Epub 2026 Feb 18. PubMed 41712384.
Backbone
  Vector backbone: pLenti
  Vector type: Mammalian Expression, Lentiviral, CRISPR
Growth in bacteria
  Bacterial resistance: Ampicillin, 100 μg/mL
  Growth temperature: 37°C
  Growth strain: NEB Stable
  Copy number: High Copy
Gene/Insert
  Gene/Insert name: dCas9-KRAB
  Species: Synthetic
  Mutation: D10A, D839A, H840A and N863A in Cas9
  Promoter: EF1a
  Cloning method: Gibson Cloning
Terms and licenses: Academic/Nonprofit Terms; Industry Terms: Not Available to Industry
How to cite: Lenti-EF1alpha-dCas9-KRAB_Hygro was a gift from Jeffrey Miner (Addgene plasmid # 192663 ; http://n2t.net/addgene:192663 ; RRID:Addgene_192663)
